Addgene plasmid #178596: pWP001
Purpose: pAF256 derived plasmid encoding a xylose inducible CD16/50L CBD-SmBiT and LgBiT
Depositing lab: Robert Fagan. Depositing organization: University of Sheffield. Publication: Potential Role of the Host-Derived Cell-Wall Binding Domain of Endolysin CD16/50L as a Molecular Anchor in Preservation of Uninfected Clostridioides difficile for New Rounds of Phage Infection. Phothichaisri W, Chankhamhaengdecha S, Janvilisri T, Nuadthaisong J, Phetruen T, Fagan RP, Chanarat S. Microbiol Spectr. 2022 Apr 4:e0236121. doi: 10.1128/spectrum.02361-21. PubMed 35377223.
Backbone
  Vector backbone: pAF256
  Backbone manufacturer: W. K. Smits, Leiden University Medical Center
  Total vector size (bp): 8667
  Modifications to backbone: The Ptet promoter in pAP256 has been replaced with the C. difficile-derived xylose-inducible promoter and the hupA fragment has been replaced with a 292bp sequence encoding the cell-wall binding domain of endolysin CD16/50L
  Vector type: Bacterial Expression
Growth in bacteria
  Bacterial resistance: Chloramphenicol, 25 μg/mL
  Growth temperature: 37°C
  Growth strain: DH5alpha
  Copy number: Unknown
Gene/Insert
  Gene/Insert name: CBD-SmBiT/LgBiT
  Species: C. difficile / synthetic
  Promoter: Pxyl
  Cloning method: Restriction Enzyme; 5′ cloning site SacI (not destroyed); 3′ cloning site BamHI (not destroyed)
  Sequencing primers: 5′ CTGGACTTCATGAAAAACTAAAAAAAATATTG; 3′ CACCGACGAGCAAGGCAAGACCG
Terms and licenses: Academic/Nonprofit Terms; Industry Terms: Not Available to Industry
Depositor comments: Please also cite: Oliveira Paiva et al J Mol Biol. 2019 Jan 8. pii: S0022-2836(18)31160-4. doi: 10.1016/j.jmb.2019.01.001.
How to cite: pWP001 was a gift from Robert Fagan (Addgene plasmid # 178596 ; http://n2t.net/addgene:178596 ; RRID:Addgene_178596)
