[The description below was written by a language model from this plasmid's Addgene catalogue record and pLannotate feature annotations shown in this document.]
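Description:
pWP001 is a bacterial expression plasmid of about 8.7 kb derived from pAF256, built as an E. coli–Clostridioides difficile shuttle-type vector for split-luciferase (NanoBiT-style) assays. In E. coli it replicates from a high-copy ColE1/pUC-type origin and is selected with chloramphenicol through catP, a chloramphenicol acetyltransferase gene of Clostridium perfringens origin. An IncP origin of transfer (oriT) with the adjacent traJ gene and a traI fragment makes the plasmid mobilisable by conjugation from a suitable donor strain, the usual route for introducing DNA into C. difficile. The automated annotation covers only the 5.1–8.4 kb region. The first five kilobases are unannotated, so any Gram-positive replicon, the promoter region and the insert itself are not identified in the feature table.

According to the record, two changes were made to the parent vector. The Ptet promoter was replaced by a C. difficile-derived xylose-inducible promoter (Pxyl), and the hupA fragment was replaced by a 292 bp sequence encoding the cell-wall binding domain (CBD) of the phage endolysin CD16/50L, cloned between SacI and BamHI sites that remain intact. The payload therefore encodes CBD fused to the small SmBiT peptide, together with the large LgBiT fragment. The latter corresponds to the annotated partial match to the Oplophorus gracilirostris luciferase catalytic subunit. Luminescence arises when SmBiT and LgBiT come together to reconstitute active enzyme, so xylose induction gives a luminescent readout involving the CBD fusion. The associated publication concerns the CBD's possible role as a molecular anchor on C. difficile cells during phage infection, though the record does not say exactly how this particular construct was used.
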