Features (pLannotate 1.2.2; 6 found; start..end, strand, type, name):
   5132..5608    +  CDS            LUCI_OPLGR (fragment): Experimental evidence at protein level: Swiss-Prot protein existence level 1. Catalytic subunit of oplophorus-luciferin 2-monooxygenase. Oxidoreductase that converts coelenterazine (the oplophorus luciferin) to coelenteramide under emission of blue light with a maximum at 454 nm. Is also active with bisdeoxycoelenterazine. From Oplophorus gracilirostris (Luminous shrimp).
   5825..5920    -  CDS            traI (fragment): TRAI6_ECOLX - Experimental evidence at protein level: Swiss-Prot protein existence level 1. The initiation process of transfer DNA synthesis requires the interaction of at least three plasmid-specific components (TraH, I, and J) at the transfer origin resulting in the assembly of a specialised nucleoprotein complex - the relaxosome. Site- and strand-specific cleavage at the transfer origin is dependent on TraI and TraJ. From Escherichia coli.
   5958..6329    -  CDS            traJ: oriT-recognizing protein; traJ
   6362..6471    -  oriT           oriT: incP origin of transfer
   6850..7470    -  CDS            catP: CAT2_CLOPF - Protein inferred from homology: Swiss-Prot protein existence level 3. This enzyme is an effector of chloramphenicol resistance in bacteria. From Clostridium perfringens.
   7833..8421    -  rep_origin     ori: high-copy-number ColE1/pMB1/pBR322/pUC origin of replication
>Addgene plasmid #178596 | pWP001 | addgene full sequence | sequence record 358428 | Addgene NGS Result
GTGCACCAATTTTTTACTTTTCTATTTTAGAATCTAGCATTTCCAATGCTTACTAATACTATTTTTGATT
TTTAACTTGTTTTAAAAAAGCACCTACTAATTAGGATTCTAGCTCTATATTCTAGTTATACATTCTCTAT
ATTCTAGCTCTATATTCTAGTTATACATTCTCTATATTCTAGCTCTATATTCTAGTTATACATTCTCTAT
ATTCTAGCTCTATATTCTAGTTATACATTCTCTATATTCTAGCTCTATATTCTAGTTATACATTCTCTAT
ATTCTAGCTCTATATTCTAGTTATACATTCTCTATATTCTAGCTCTATATTCTAGTTATACATTCTCTAA
AAAACATATATATATATACTACATATATATGTACAATTATTTTACCAAAAGAAATTTTTAAAACGGCTTA
ATTTCAATACTTTGATGCCATTTTTTTTTTGCAATTCTCGTACAATTATTTTACCAAAAGAAATTTTTAT
TAATTAGTTTTTTTGCATAAAAATAGGACTAGAAAATCAATTCTAATCCTATCAAAAATCTACTTGTTTA
ATCTATATGTATAGTACATAAATCCTCTATCATTTATTTTAGTTTCCCATACATCTAAAATTTTAGTATC
TAATAAAGATTCTATCATATTTGAAATTCTTTGCTGTGTTACTCCTAAATCTTTTGCTAATTCCTCTTGA
TTAATTCTTAATATATTTCCTTTTATTTTATCATCTTTGACCAATAAATCTTGCTTATATCTCATATGAG
TATATAATCTTAATTCTTCAGTTGAAATTATTCCCCAAATTACTGCCATGGTAACAAAGTAACTAATAGT
ATATTGTTTATCTATATTACATCTAACTTCTTTTACATTGTATGTATCTTTTATTCCTAGCTTTGTAACA
CCTTTTGTTTTTGTAATATAATCATTATGTTGAAGTTCTTTTAATGTTTCTCTTAATGTCTTTTCACTCA
TAACAATGTTTTTAACTTTCTTCTTACGTTTATAGGTTATCAGCTCCATTATATCGTCTATGTTTAATTC
TCTATCTTTATTGTTAAGTAACACATTATAGATAAACAATTGATTACCAGTCATTATTTTAACCCCTTTC
CTATTCTTATATTTCAAATCCTTTGAGTGCTTATGTGGCATATTGAACAAAGTATCTTCATCACTATATA
TAAAATCTGATTCTATTTTATTCCAACAATCACTATTAAACTCACAACCTGTACAACCAAAATTAACCGT
TTTAAGCTTCTCATACATATACTTGACTTGATATTCTAGCTCACTATTTGAAAGACTATTTTGTGATATA
TAGTTCCATTCTCTAGCAACGGATATTACTTGACTTAAACTTTTATTCCTCAATCTTAAAGTCACAACTA
TTTTTTGCAAATCTAGGTTTTTATGTCCATCTTTACTACCATTTTTTAAAATATCTACTATACAATTTGG
TAGCTTACTATCTAATATATATTTTGTATTAGTATTACCTACTGTTTTTACATCTTTGCAATATTTTTTA
GCTAACTTTTCTATGTCATATCTATATATATTTTTGTCTTGGTGTATTATTTTTACTTGTTTAGTAGTAT
TTTTAATATTATATGTATAAGGTACTCTTAATACTTGAGTAGATAAATTTGCTTGTTTATCTGCACCCAA
TTTATTTATTAATGTATTTGTAACTTCTGATACTAACTTAATGTTATTAGTTTTATTAATTAGCACATAA
ACATGGAATCCATTTCCACTATCAACTAGGATATGATAATGTAATCCTATCTTAGTAAATAAATTAATTA
TATCTTTATAATTAAAACCTTGTCCTAATTCTTTTTTGTCAAAATCAAATCCTAATGCATATCTATTTAT
TAAGTTTTCATTGGTTCCTGCTTTTCCATCAGTTGTACATAGGTTAAAAAATGTATTTTCATAATAAATA
TTTTTTGCGAAGGTAAATTCTACTATATCATCTATATTTTTAAAAAAAGTTGTTTTACTATATTCTTTAA
ATTCTTCTCCGAGTTCTAATTGTTTACTATTACTTTTATTATTTTGAAATACTCTAACATATTCATTATC
AATAAGATTATTTCCTTGTCCTATACCATCTCTAAATACTGCCATTAGAAATTTTTTCAACTTATATTTT
GAATCTAATTGTTCCATATATTTATTATCTCCTTATCTAGTTTTTTTAAGAGATAACACTACATTAAATA
TATACTTATTGACTAATCAACTTTTACAACTATTGAATAATTTTAGCTTAGTATGTATAATAATATTGTT
AAGATGCTAAAATTGATAGCAATATTATTATATAACTACAGATACTTAATCAGTTAGACCGATATTGGAG
TTGGTAGCTCCATAAACTCAATTGGTAGTTGAGTTGTCATTGTCTAGTAGTATTATCTCATTTTGTTGTT
ATCTTAAAATATTATTTTAAAAATACTCTGCTTGGTCGGCTTAGGGTATTTTTTTTGTTTAATTCCAATA
TTGGTTCAAACTCCTGTGTAATACTTTTGACACTTCCATCTGTATTGAATTGACAGTTGATATGGTATCT
CATTATTGGCTTGTTCTTATGTTTTTCTATGTATTTATTTTTTACTTTCAAATAATTTGTATTTCCATTT
TTAGTTATGTTTAACACACTATCCTTATTACTCAATAAAATTATTTTTTGTTTTAACATATGATTTATAG
AATCTAAAAATTGATATTGACTTATAATAGTACTTTCTACCTCTCTAGCTTTTTCTAGTGTTTCAAATTC
TTCAAACTCTGCTATATTGCTATAGTATAGCTTATCATTAATAATATTATCTGACAACTTTAATTCCATT
TTATAAAACAATTCCAAGTTATGTATAAAATTTTTAATGTTACAACATATAGACTTATTATTTGTTCTTA
TATGGTATCTCCATTTACTACTTCTAGCTCTCATGTTATATGCACAACTACTCCCAACATAAACATATAT
TGCTTGTTCTAACTCATATTTTTGTAAAATTTCAACATCATATCCAGTCAAATCGTACTCTCTCTTATAT
ACAAATGGTTTTTCTAATTTTTTGTTCAATAAATCTCCTCCTATTTCTTACTTAATTTAGCTAAAAATCT
ATTTATATTTCACCTCCTTTTTGACTTTAAGCCTACGAATACCATATTTATGATTATAACATCTTCTATT
TTTCCCAAATCCTTACATCTCCCCTAATTTTTAGACTTAAGGGCGAATTCTGCATCAAGCTAGCATAAAA
ATAAGAAGCCTGCATTTGCAGGCTTCTTATTTTTATGGTACCGGTTATGGCTGTATATAGTCATAACCCT
TATATTTCATTAATTAAAGTTAAATTTTGTATATTCAAAAAGCTCTTGATATTTACGGCAGAGCCACCAT
ATAGAGATGCCTCAGACCCTAATGATGAAATTTCTATATTTATTCCTTTGTTAAAAGAGCTAACTAACAT
ATCTTTTGTAATCTGTAATATCTCAGGGATATCACTAATTATTTGGCTATTTAAATATATTATTTCAGGA
GCATAAGTTGTAATAGCATTATTTATAGCTATTGTTAAGTAACTACAAAACTCATGAATAACTTTTTTGG
CATTCTGGTTATCTTCATAATATAGTTGCTTTACTATATCAGAATCTATTTTAGGAATATTTTCTAAAGA
AGAAAGCTGTTCAAATACCTTTTTTTCTGAACAATACTGTTCTAAACAGCCACGATTTCCACAAGGACAT
AGTTTACCATTAGGCATGATGATAGTGTGACCAATTTCTCCACTCATACCATTTCTGCCGCTATATAATT
TATTATTTATTATAATGCCTGAACCAAATCCACTGTGAATACTGAGACTAAGTAGTGAGTTATGTACAGT
TGAAAAAGTATTCTCAGCTAAAGCTGTTAAGTTTGCTTCATTTTCTATATGAATAGGAAAGTCATACTTT
TTGCTAAGGATGCTATATAAGTCAATCTCATTAAGATTATAATATGGAGTAAACAATACTTTATTTTCAC
AAGTAATCCCATGTATAGCCAAAGTAAGACCAATTACCTTATAAGGAGTGTCTATTTTGGATATGTTATA
ACTATTTATAATTTCATCTATCAATTGTATAACATTGTCTTTACTTACTTGTATATCTGTTAATTTCTTA
GAATTTATAATAGTTCCATCTAAGTAAGATAGAGAAGAAAATATATAGTCGTATCCAATGTCCATACTTA
AAGAAATCCCTGCACATTTATTAAATACTAATAATATGGGTTTTCTTCCGCCACTATGAGTACTATTTCC
AATTCCTATTTCATGAACTAGAGATTCATCAATAAGTTTTTTGGTAATAGCGGATATAGTTGCTTTATTC
AATCCTATAGTAGAAGCTATACTTGCCCTAGAAATAGGACCATTTTTTATAATTTGTTCAAGTACCAATC
TTTCATTCATTTCTCGAATAGTGTATTTATCAGTAACCAATTTGATATTCCTCCTTAAAATAATATTGTA
ATACTTTTTACACAAAAATAAAAGGTTATTTTGCATTGACAAAGATAATTAAATATTTTATTATTAGTTC
ATAAGTTAGTTTAATATACTAACAAAAATAAAGCAAGTAAAATATACCTAAAATATAAAAAAATTAGGAT
AGGAAAACGATAGTTATGAAGTGGCATTCGAGCTCAGGAGGTACTTATATGAATAGATATAAACATACAA
TAGTGTACAGTGGTGATGATAAAGTATCAGCAGACATTTTAGGACTATATTATAAGAGAGAAAAAGAAAG
TTACTTAGTAACAGATATAAAAGACTATAAACCACATAGAACACAAAATTTGTACGTAATTGGTGGAGTA
ACTTGTAATAAAATGAAGGAAATGAGTAAGACTACAGGAGAAAAATTTACTCAACTATATGGTAATGATG
TATGGTCAACAATGGATAAAGCTATAGAATTTGTAAAAGAAAAATTGTCTCGAGGGGGTTCTAGTGGTGG
TGGTGGTTCTGGTGGTGGTGGTTCTAGTGGTGTTACAGGTTATAGACTTTTTGAAGAAATTCTATAGCTC
GATCGCTGCAGTAAAGGAGAAAATTTTGTGTTTACACTTGAAGATTTTGTGGGTGATTGGGAACAAACTG
CTGCATATAATTTAGATCAAGTTTTAGAACAGGGTGGAGTGAGTTCTCTTTTACAAAATCTTGCAGTCTC
AGTTACACCAATACAAAGAATAGTTAGAAGTGGAGAAAATGCATTAAAGATCGATATACATGTAATAATT
CCTTATGAGGGACTATCAGCAGACCAAATGGCACAAATTGAGGAAGTATTCAAAGTTGTATATCCAGTAG
ACGATCATCACTTTAAAGTAATATTACCTTATGGAACTTTAGTAATTGATGGTGTAACACCAAATATGTT
AAATTATTTTGGTAGACCATACGAAGGGATTGCAGTTTTTGATGGAAAGAAAATAACCGTAACAGGCACT
TTGTGGAATGGAAATAAAATAATAGATGAAAGGTTAATTACACCTGATGGATCTATGTTGTTTAGAGTAA
CTATAAACAGTTAGGGATCCTATAAGTTTTAATAAAACTTTAAATAGAAAAAGGCTTCTCTCATGAGAAG
TCTTTTTTATTTAAAATAAATATAAAATAAAATAGAGGCTATAAATAGCCTCTATTTTATGTGAGAAATC
CCTAAATAAAAAGATGCCAGTGTGCTGGAATTCGCCCTTAGGCTGCGCTAGGGACCTCTTTAGCTCCTTG
GAAGCTGTCAGTAGTAGGGGATCGGTCTTGCCTTGCTCGTCGGTGATGTACTTCACCAGCTCCGCGAAGT
CGCTCTTCTTGATGGAGCGCATGGGGACGTGCTTGGCAATCACGCGCACCCCCCGGCCGTTTTAGCGGCT
AAAAAAGTCATGGCTCTGCCCTCGGGCGGACCACGCCCATCATGACCTTGCCAAGCTCGTCCTGCTTCTC
TTCGATCTTCGCCAGCAGGGCGAGGATCGTGGCATCACCGAACCGCGCCGTGCGCGGGTCGTCGGTGAGC
CAGAGTTTCAGCAGGCCGCCCAGGCGGCCCAGGTCGCCATTGATGCGGGCCAGCTCGCGGACGTGCTCAT
AGTCCACGACGCCCGTGATTTTGTAGCCCTGGCCGACGGCCAGCAGGTAGGCCGACAGGCTCATGCCGGC
CGCCGCCGCCTTTTCCTCAATCGCTCTTCGTTCGTCTGGAAGGCAGTACACCTTGATAGGTGGGCTGCCC
TTCCTGGTTGGCTTGGTTTCATCAGCCATCCGCTTGCCCTCATCTGTTACGCCGGCGGTAGCCGGCCAGC
CTCGCAGAGCAGGATTCCCGTTGAGCACCGCCAGGTGCGAATAAGGGACAGTGAAGAAGGAACACCCGCT
CGCGGGTGGGCCTACTTCACCTATCCTGCCCGGCTGACGCCGTTGGATACACCAAGGAAAGTCTACACGA
ACCCTTTGGCAAAATCCTGTATATCGTGCGAAAAAGGATGGATATACCGAAAAAATCGCTATAATGACCC
CGAAGCAGGAAGGGCGAATTCTGCAGATCTGACCGGTCTCTGAAAATATAAAAACCACAGATTGATACTA
AAACCTTGGTTGTGTTGCTTTTCGGGGCTTAAATCAAGGAAAAATCCTTGTTTTAAGCCTTTCAAAAAGA
AACACAAGGTCTTTGTACTAACCTGTGGTTATGTATAAAATTGTAGATTTTAGGGTAACAAAAAACACCG
TATTTCTACGATGTTTTTGCTTAAATACTTGTTTTTAGTTACAGACAAACCTGAAGTTAACTATTTATCA
ATTCCTGCAATTCGTTTACAAAACGGCAAATGTGAAATCCGTCACATACTGCGTGATGAACTTGAATTGC
CAAAGGAAGTATAATTTTGTTATCTTCTTTATAATATTTCCCCATAGTAAAAATAGGAATCAAATAATCA
TATCCTTTCTGCAAATTCAGATTAAAGCCATCGAAGGTTGACCACGGTATCATAGATACATTAAAAATGT
TTTCCGGAGCATTTGGCTTTCCTTCCATTCTATGATTGTTTCCATACCGTTGCGTATCACTTTCATAATC
TGCTAAAAATGATTTAAAGTCAGACTTACACTCAGTCCAAAGGCTGGAAAATGTTTCAGTATCATTGTGA
AATATTGTATAGCTTGGTATCATCTCATCATATATCCCCAATTCACCATCTTGATTGATTGCCGTCCTAA
ACTCTGAATGGCGGTTTACAATCATTGCAATATAATAAAGCATTGCAGGATATAGTTTCATTCCCTTTTC
CTTTATTTGTGTGATATCCACTTTAACGGTCATGCTGTAGGTACAAGGTACACTTGCAAAGTAGTGGTCA
AAATACTCTTTTCTGTTCCAACTATTTTTATCAATTTTTTCAAATACCATCTAAGTTCCCTCTCAAATTC
AAGTTTATCGCTCTAATGAACAAAGATATTATACCACATTTTTGTGAATTTTTCAACTTGCCCACTTCGA
CTGCACTCCCGACTTAATAACTTCTTGAACACTTGCCGAAAAAGAAAAACTGCCGGGTACGTACCCGGGG
ATCGATCCCCGGCCGAGCGCTCTTCCGCTTCCTCGCTCACTGACTCGCTGCGCTCGGTCGTTCGGCTGCG
GCGAGCGGTATCAGCTCACTCAAAGGCGGTAATACGGTTATCCACAGAATCAGGGGATAACGCAGGAAAG
AACATGTGAGCAAAAGGCCAGCAAAAGGCCAGGAACCGTAAAAAGGCCGCGTTGCTGGCGTTTTTCCATA
GGCTCCGCCCCCCTGACGAGCATCACAAAAATCGACGCTCAAGTCAGAGGTGGCGAAACCCGACAGGACT
ATAAAGATACCAGGCGTTTCCCCCTTGAAGCTCCCTCGTGCGCTCTCCTGTTCCGACCCTGCCGCTTACC
GGATACCTGTCCGCCTTTCTCCCTTCGGGAAGCGTGGCGCTTTCTCATAGCTCACGCTGTAGGTATCTCA
GTTCGGTGTAGGTCGTTCGCTCCAAGCTGGGCTGTGTGCACGAACCCCCCGTTCAGCCCGACCGCTGCGC
CTTATCCGGTAACTATCGTCTTGAGTCCAACCCGGTAAGACACGACTTATCGCCACTGGCAGCAGCCACT
GGTAACAGGATTAGCAGAGCGAGGTATGTAGGCGGTGCTACAGAGTTCTTGAAGTGGTGGCCTAACTACG
GCTACACTAGAAGAACAGTATTTGGTATCTGCGCTCTGCTGAAGCCAGTTACCTTCGGAAAAAGAGTTGG
TAGCTCTTGATCCGGCAAACAAACCACCGCTGGTAGCGGTGGTTTTTTTGTTTGCAAGCAGCAGATTACG
CGCAGAAAAAAAGGATCTCAAGAAGATCCTTTGATCTTTTCTACGGGGTCTGACGCTCAGTGGAACGAAA
ACTCACGTTAAGGGATTTTGGTCATGAAATGCAAGTTTCTAACTAACATACATCATAGTTACTAAACTAT
GGTAACTATAATTTTATTAACTATATTAAGCACTGATTAGTACTATAACTCAATATAAGCATATCCCCTG
TATCGTAACTAGAGAACCAAACGACGGAAAAAGCGATATAGATAAGTTTAGATA
